>Addgene plasmid #242649 | pAAV-hsyn-DIO-AppNL-G-F-T2A-mCherry | addgene full sequence | sequence record 489352 | Addgene NGS Result
CCTGCAGGCAGCTGCGCGCTCGCTCGCTCACTGAGGCCGCCCGGGCGTCGGGCGACCTTTGGTCGCCCGG
CCTCAGTGAGCGAGCGAGCGCGCAGAGAGGGAGTGGCCAACTCCATCACTAGGGGTTCCTGCGGCCGCAC
GCGTGTGTCTAGACTGCAGAGGGCCCTGCGTATGAGTGCAAGTGGGTTTTAGGACCAGGATGAGGCGGGG
TGGGGGTGCCTACCTGACGACCGACCCCGACCCACTGGACAAGCACCCAACCCCCATTCCCCAAATTGCG
CATCCCCTATCAGAGAGGGGGAGGGGAAACAGGATGCGGCGAGGCGCGTGCGCACTGCCAGCTTCAGCAC
CGCGGACAGTGCCTTCGCCCCCGCCTGGCGGCGCGCGCCACCGCCGCCTCAGCACTGAAGGCGCGCTGAC
GTCACTCGCCGGTCCCCCGCAAACTCCCCTTCCCGGCCACCTTGGTCGCGTCCGCGCCGCCGCCGGCCCA
GCCGGACCGCACCACGCGAGGCGCGAGATAGGGGGGCACGGGCGCGACCATCTGCGCTGCGGCGCCGGCG
ACTCAGCGCTGCCTCAGTCTGCGGTGGGCAGCGGAGGAGTCGTGTCGTGCCTGAGAGCGCAGTCGAGAAG
GTACCGGATCCTCTAGAGTCGACTCCGGAATAACTTCGTATAGGATACTTTATACGAAGTTATGCAGAAT
GGTAGCTGGATTGTAGCTGCTATTAGCAATATGAAACCTCTTAATAACTTCGTATAGCATACATTATACG
AAGTTATGGCGCGCCTTACTTGTACAGCTCGTCCATGCCGCCGGTGGAGTGGCGGCCCTCGGCGCGTTCG
TACTGTTCCACGATGGTGTAGTCCTCGTTGTGGGAGGTGATGTCCAACTTGATGTTGACGTTGTAGGCGC
CGGGCAGCTGCACGGGCTTCTTGGCCTTGTAGGTGGTCTTGACCTCAGCGTCGTAGTGGCCGCCGTCCTT
CAGCTTCAGCCTCTGCTTGATCTCGCCCTTCAGGGCGCCGTCCTCGGGGTACATCCGCTCGGAGGAGGCC
TCCCAGCCCATGGTCTTCTTCTGCATTACGGGGCCGTCGGAGGGGAAGTTGGTGCCGCGCAGCTTCACCT
TGTAGATGAACTCGCCGTCCTGCAGGGAGGAGTCCTGGGTCACGGTCACCACGCCGCCGTCCTCGAAGTT
CATCACGCGCTCCCACTTGAAGCCCTCGGGGAAGGACAGCTTCAAGTAGTCGGGGATGTCGGCGGGGTGC
TTCACGTAGGCCTTGGAGCCGTACATGAACTGAGGGGACAGGATGTCCCAGGCGAAGGGCAGGGGGCCAC
CCTTGGTCACCTTCAGCTTGGCGGTCTGGGTGCCCTCGTAGGGGCGGCCCTCGCCCTCGCCCTCGATCTC
GAACTCGTGGCCGTTCACGGAGCCCTCCATGTGCACCTTGAAGCGCATGAACTCCTTGATGATGGCCATG
TTATCCTCCTCGCCCTTGCTCACCATGGTGGATCCCGGTGCAGGGCCGGGATTCTCCTCCACGTCACCGC
ATGTTAGAAGACTTCCTCTGCCCTCACCGGTGTTCTGCATTTGCTCAAAGAACTTGTAAGTTGGATTCTC
ATATCCGTTCTGCTGCATCTTGGAGAGATGGCGCTCCTCTGGGGTCACGGCGGCGTCGACCTCCACCACG
CCATGATGGATGGATGTGTACTGTTTCTTCTTCAACATCACCAGGGTGATGACAAACACGGTTGCTATGA
CAACGCCGCCCACCATGAGTCCGATGATGGCGCCTTTGTTCGAACCCACATCTCCAGCAAAGAACACCAG
TTTTTGATGGTGGACTTCATATCCTGAATCATGTCTGAATTCTGCATCTAGATTCACTTCCGAGATCTCT
TCCGTCTTGATGTTTGTCAGCCCAGAACCTGGTCGAGTGGTCAGTCCTCGGTCAGCAGCGGGGCGGGCGT
CAACAGGCTCGACTTCATTTTCGGTATTGGCTGGCACAGAGTCCACCCCAAAAGGGTGCCACGGCTGGAG
GTCATCCAGGCTGAATTCCCCATTCACGGGAAGGAGCTCCACGGTGGTCTTGGTTTCCGTCAGCGAAGGC
ATGAGAGCGTCGTTTCCGTAGCTGATTCTGGGCTCACTGATCATGTTGGCCAAGACATCGTCGGAGTAGT
TCTGCTCCTTCTGAAGCAGCTCATCGACTTCATCTTGAATCTCCTCAGCCACCGCAGGGACATTGTAGAG
CAGGGACAGAGACTGGTTCATGCGCTCGTAGATCACACGGAGGTGTGTCATAACCTGGGACCGGATCTGA
GCAGCTTTCTTGGGGTCCACCATGCGCACATGTTCAAAATGCTTTAGGGTGTGCTGTCTGTCTTTCTGCT
CCGCACGGACGTACTTCTTCAGCATGTTGAACACATGATGAGGCCTTGGGGGCACCGCCTGCAGTGCAGT
GATGTAATTCTCGAGGGCCAGGCGGCGGCGGTCATTGAGCATGGCTTCAACTCTGGCCATGTGTGTCTCT
ACAAGCTGCTGTCTCTCATTGGCTGCTTCCTGTTCCAGAGATTCCACTTTCTCCTGGAAATGCTGGATAA
CGGCCTTCTTGTCAGCTTTGGGCAAGTTCTTGGCTTGACGCTCTGCCTCTTCCCATTCTCTCATGACCTG
GGACATTCTCTCTCGGTGCTTGGCTTCCAGCCTCTCTTTGGCTTTCTGGAAATGGGCATGCTCGTTCTCG
TCCCCGGGTGTCTCCAGGTACTTGTCGACGGCGTCGGGGGTGCTGGCTGCTGTCGTGGGAAACACGCTGC
CACACACCGCCATGCAGTACTCTTCCGTGTCAAAGTTGTTCCTGTTGCCGCCACATCCGCCGTAAAAGAA
TGGGACACACTTCCCTTCAGTGACATCAAAGTACCAGCGGGAGATCATTGCGCGGCATGGCCCGGTCTCG
GCTTGTTCAGAGCACACCTCTCGGACCACCTCCTCCACGGACTCAGTGGTGGTTGTGGTGGTGGTGGCAG
TGCTGGTTGTTCTCTCGGTGGCCTCTTCGTAGGGCTCCTCGGCCTCCTCCTCCACCTCGTCCCCATCCTC
CACATCCTCATCATCATCAGCTTCCTCTTCCTCAACATCAGCCACTTCCTCCTCTTCGGCGACTTCTACT
ACTTTGTCTTCACCGCCATCAGCGTAGTCTGTGTCCGCTCCACCCCACCAGACATCAGAGTCATCCTCCT
CTGCATCCGCAGAATCCACGCTGTCGCTTTCCTCGGCCAACGGGCAGCATACAAACTCTACCCCTCGGAA
CTTGTCGATGCCGCAGGGCAGCAGCATGCCATAGTCGTGCAAGTTAGTGCTCTTCTCGCTGCATGTCTCT
TTGGCGACGGTGTGCCAGTGAAGATGGGTCTCACAAACATCCATCCGCTCCTGGTGTAGGAACTTGCACT
TGTCGGGCACGAGAAGGGCGTCGCTCACAAACTCACCAACTAGGCAACGGTAAGGAATCACGATGTGGGT
GTGTGTCTTGCACTGCTTGCGGCCCCGCTTGCACCAGTTCTGGATGGTCACTGGCTGGTTGGCTTCCACC
ACGTTTGTGATCTGCAGTTCAGGGTAGACCTCTTGGCAGTACTGCAAGATGCCCTCCTTGGTGCCAATGC
AGGTTTTGGTCCCTGACGGGTCTGACTCCCACTTTCCATTCTGCACATTCATGTGCATGTTGAGTTTACC
ACAGAACATGGCGATCTGGGGTTCTGCCAGCAGCCCGGCGTTGCCATCAGTGGGTACCTCCAGAGCCCGA
ACCGTCCAGGCGGCCAGCAGGAGCAGTGCCAAGCTGGGCAGCATGCTAGCATAACTTCGTATAAAGTATC
CTATACGAAGTTATTTGCCTTAACCCAGAAATTATCACTGTTATTCTTTAGAATGGTGCAAAGAATAACT
TCGTATAATGTATGCTATACGAAGTTATGAATTCGATATCAAGCTTATCGATAATCAACCTCTGGATTAC
AAAATTTGTGAAAGATTGACTGGTATTCTTAACTATGTTGCTCCTTTTACGCTATGTGGATACGCTGCTT
TAATGCCTTTGTATCATGCTATTGCTTCCCGTATGGCTTTCATTTTCTCCTCCTTGTATAAATCCTGGTT
GCTGTCTCTTTATGAGGAGTTGTGGCCCGTTGTCAGGCAACGTGGCGTGGTGTGCACTGTGTTTGCTGAC
GCAACCCCCACTGGTTGGGGCATTGCCACCACCTGTCAGCTCCTTTCCGGGACTTTCGCTTTCCCCCTCC
CTATTGCCACGGCGGAACTCATCGCCGCCTGCCTTGCCCGCTGCTGGACAGGGGCTCGGCTGTTGGGCAC
TGACAATTCCGTGGTGTTGTCGGGGAAATCATCGTCCTTTCCTTGGCTGCTCGCCTATGTTGCCACCTGG
ATTCTGCGCGGGACGTCCTTCTGCTACGTCCCTTCGGCCCTCAATCCAGCGGACCTTCCTTCCCGCGGCC
TGCTGCCGGCTCTGCGGCCTCTTCCGCGTCTTCGCCTTCGCCCTCAGACGAGTCGGATCTCCCTTTGGGC
CGCCTCCCCGCATCGATACCGAGCGCTGCTCGAGAGATCTACGGGTGGCATCCCTGTGACCCCTCCCCAG
TGCCTCTCCTGGCCCTGGAAGTTGCCACTCCAGTGCCCACCAGCCTTGTCCTAATAAAATTAAGTTGCAT
CATTTTGTCTGACTAGGTGTCCTTCTATAATATTATGGGGTGGAGGGGGGTGGTATGGAGCAAGGGGCAA
GTTGGGAAGACAACCTGTAGGGCCTGCGGGGTCTATTGGGAACCAAGCTGGAGTGCAGTGGCACAATCTT
GGCTCACTGCAATCTCCGCCTCCTGGGTTCAAGCGATTCTCCTGCCTCAGCCTCCCGAGTTGTTGGGATT
CCAGGCATGCATGACCAGGCTCAGCTAATTTTTGTTTTTTTGGTAGAGACGGGGTTTCACCATATTGGCC
AGGCTGGTCTCCAACTCCTAATCTCAGGTGATCTACCCACCTTGGCCTCCCAAATTGCTGGGATTACAGG
CGTGAACCACTGCTCCCTTCCCTGTCCTTCTGATTTTGTAGGTAACCACGTGCGGACCGAGCGGCCGCAG
GAACCCCTAGTGATGGAGTTGGCCACTCCCTCTCTGCGCGCTCGCTCGCTCACTGAGGCCGGGCGACCAA
AGGTCGCCCGACGCCCGGGCTTTGCCCGGGCGGCCTCAGTGAGCGAGCGAGCGCGCAGCTGCCTGCAGGG
GCGCCTGATGCGGTATTTTCTCCTTACGCATCTGTGCGGTATTTCACACCGCATA
[95 nt withheld, positions 5306-5400]
T
[46 nt withheld, positions 5402-5447]
C
[141 nt withheld, positions 5449-5589]
CCTTTGACGTTGGAGTCCACGTTCTTT
[37 nt withheld, positions 5617-5653]
ACTCTATCTCGGGCTATTCTTTTGATTTATAAGGGATTTTGCCGATTTCGGTCTATTGGTTAAAAAATGA
GCTGATTTAACAAAAATTTAACGCGAATTTTAACAAAATATTAACGTTTACAATTTTATGGTGCACTCTC
AGTACAATCTGCTCTGATGCCGCATAGTTAAGCCAGCCCCGACACCCGCCAACACCCGCTGACGCGCCCT
GACGGGCTTGTCTGCTCCCGGCATCCGCTTACAGACAAGCTGTGACCGTCTCCGGGAGCTGCATGTGTCA
GAGGTTTTCACCGTCATCACCGAAACGCGCGAGACGAAAGGGCCTCGTGATACGCCTATTTTTATAGGTT
AATGTCATGATAATAATGGTTTCTTAGACGTCAGGTGGCACTTTTCGGGGAAATGTGCGCGGAACCCCTA
TTTGTTTATTTTTCTAAATACATTCAAATATGTATCCGCTCATGAGACAATAACCCTGATAAATGCTTCA
ATAATATTGAAAAAGGAAGAGTATGAGTATTCAACATTTCCGTGTCGCCCTTATTCCCTTTTTTGCGGCA
TTTTGCCTTCCTGTTTTTGCTCACCCAGAAACGCTGGTGAAAGTAAAAGATGCTGAAGATCAGTTGGGTG
CACGAGTGGGTTACATCGAACTGGATCTCAACAGCGGTAAGATCCTTGAGAGTTTTCGCCCCGAAGAACG
TTTTCCAATGATGAGCACTTTTAAAGTTCTGCTATGTGGCGCGGTATTATCCCGTATTGACGCCGGGCAA
GAGCAACTCGGTCGCCGCATACACTATTCTCAGAATGACTTGGTTGAGTACTCACCAGTCACAGAAAAGC
ATCTTACGGATGGCATGACAGTAAGAGAATTATGCAGTGCTGCCATAACCATGAGTGATAACACTGCGGC
CAACTTACTTCTGACAACGATCGGAGGACCGAAGGAGCTAACCGCTTTTTTGCACAACATGGGGGATCAT
GTAACTCGCCTTGATCGTTGGGAACCGGAGCTGAATGAAGCCATACCAAACGACGAGCGTGACACCACGA
TGCCTGTAGCAATGGCAACAACGTTGCGCAAACTATTAACTGGCGAACTACTTACTCTAGCTTCCCGGCA
ACAATTAATAGACTGGATGGAGGCGGATAAAGTTGCAGGACCACTTCTGCGCTCGGCCCTTCCGGCTGGC
TGGTTTATTGCTGATAAATCTGGAGCCGGTGAGCGTGGGTCTCGCGGTATCATTGCAGCACTGGGGCCAG
ATGGTAAGCCCTCCCGTATCGTAGTTATCTACACGACGGGGAGTCAGGCAACTATGGATGAACGAAATAG
ACAGATCGCTGAGATAGGTGCCTCACTGATTAAGCATTGGTAACTGTCAGACCAAGTTTACTCATATATA
CTTTAGATTGATTTAAAACTTCATTTTTAATTTAAAAGGATCTAGGTGAAGATCCTTTTTGATAATCTCA
TGACCAAAATCCCTTAACGTGAGTTTTCGTTCCACTGAGCGTCAGACCCCGTAGAAAAGATCAAAGGATC
TTCTTGAGATCCTTTTTTTCTGCGCGTAATCTGCTGCTTGCAAACAAAAAAACCACCGCTACCAGCGGTG
GTTTGTTTGCCGGATCAAGAGCTACCAACTCTTTTTCCGAAGGTAACTGGCTTCAGCAGAGCGCAGATAC
CAAATACTGTTCTTCTAGTGTAGCCGTAGTTAGGCCACCACTTCAAGAACTCTGTAGCACCGCCTACATA
CCTCGCTCTGCTAATCCTGTTACCAGTGGCTGCTGCCAGTGGCGATAAGTCGTGTCTTACCGGGTTGGAC
TCAAGACGATAGTTACCGGATAAGGCGCAGCGGTCGGGCTGAACGGGGGGTTCGTGCACACAGCCCAGCT
TGGAGCGAACGACCTACACCGAACTGAGATACCTACAGCGTGAGCTATGAGAAAGCGCCACGCTTCCCGA
AGGGAGAAAGGCGGACAGGTATCCGGTAAGCGGCAGGGTCGGAACAGGAGAGCGCACGAGGGAGCTTCCA
GGGGGAAACGCCTGGTATCTTTATAGTCCTGTCGGGTTTCGCCACCTCTGACTTGAGCGTCGATTTTTGT
GATGCTCGTCAGGGGGGCGGAGCCTATGGAAAAACGCCAGCAACGCGGCCTTTTTACGGTTCCTGGCCTT
TTGCTGGCCTTTTGCTCACATGT
Features (pLannotate 1.2.2; 23 found; start..end, strand, type, name):
     12..39      +  repeat_region  AAV2 ITR (fragment): inverted terminal repeat of adeno-associated virus serotype 2 inverted
     68..95      +  repeat_region  AAV2 ITR (fragment): inverted terminal repeat of adeno-associated virus serotype 2 inverted
    175..622     +  promoter       hSyn promoter: human synapsin I promoter; confers neuron-specific expression (Kügler et al., 2003)
    636..653     +  misc_feature   MCS (fragment): pUC18/19 multiple cloning site
    660..693     +  protein_bind   lox2272: Cre-mediated recombination occurs in the 8-bp core sequence (GGATACTT). lox2272 sites are compatible with each other, but incompatible with loxP or loxN sites (Lee and Saito, 1988). Cre recombinase
    694..743     -  intron         β-globin intron (fragment): internally truncated intron from human β-globin
    744..777     +  protein_bind   loxP: Cre-mediated recombination occurs in the 8-bp core sequence (GCATACAT). Cre recombinase
    789..1496    -  CDS            mCherry: mCherry is a basic (constitutively fluorescent) red fluorescent protein published in 2004, derived from Discosoma sp.. It is reported to be a very rapidly-maturing monomer with low acid sensitivity.
   1572..3824    -  CDS            App: A4_MOUSE - Experimental evidence at protein level: Swiss-Prot protein existence level 1. N-APP binds TNFRSF21 triggering caspase activation and degeneration of both neuronal cell bodies (via caspase-3) and axons (via caspase-6). From Mus musculus (Mouse).
   3831..3864    -  protein_bind   lox2272: Cre-mediated recombination occurs in the 8-bp core sequence (GGATACTT). lox2272 sites are compatible with each other, but incompatible with loxP or loxN sites (Lee and Saito, 1988). Cre recombinase
   3865..3914    -  intron         β-globin intron (fragment): internally truncated intron from human β-globin
   3915..3948    -  protein_bind   loxP: Cre-mediated recombination occurs in the 8-bp core sequence (GCATACAT). Cre recombinase
   3949..3973    +  misc_feature   MCS (fragment): pBluescript multiple cloning site
   3973..4561    +  misc_feature   WPRE: woodchuck hepatitis virus posttranscriptional regulatory element
   4593..5069    +  polyA_signal   hGH poly(A) signal: human growth hormone polyadenylation signal
   5109..5249    +  repeat_region  AAV2 ITR: inverted terminal repeat of adeno-associated virus serotype 2 inverted
   5254..5305    -  misc_feature   bom (fragment): basis of mobility region from pBR322
   5324..5779    +  rep_origin     f1 ori (sequence partly withheld): f1 bacteriophage origin of replication; arrow indicates direction of (+) strand synthesis
   5780..5829    -  misc_feature   bom (fragment): basis of mobility region from pBR322
   5931..5966    -  CDS            rop (fragment): Rop protein, which maintains plasmids at low copy number; rop
   6061..6165    +  promoter       AmpR promoter: bla
   6166..7026    +  CDS            AmpR: β-lactamase; bla; confers resistance to ampicillin, carbenicillin, and related antibiotics
   7197..7785    +  rep_origin     ori: high-copy-number ColE1/pMB1/pBR322/pUC origin of replication
