[The description below was written by a language model from this plasmid's Addgene catalogue record and pLannotate feature annotations shown in this document.]
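Description:
pAAV-hsyn-DIO-AppNL-G-F-T2A-mCherry is an AAV transfer plasmid of about 7.85 kb on a pUC-type backbone. It is designed to be packaged into recombinant adeno-associated virus for Cre-dependent, neuron-specific expression of a mutant amyloid precursor protein in the mouse brain. In bacteria it is maintained through the high-copy ColE1/pUC origin and selected with ampicillin via the β-lactamase gene; an f1 origin is also present. The expression cassette is flanked by AAV2 inverted terminal repeats. The annotation detects the left ITR only as short fragments, while the right one is called in full. Because ITRs are prone to rearrangement, use of a recombination-deficient propagation strain fits the record.

Between the ITRs, the human synapsin I promoter drives a double-floxed inverted open reading frame (DIO) cassette. The App coding sequence and mCherry lie in antisense orientation relative to the promoter, bracketed by oppositely oriented pairs of lox2272 and loxP sites. Cre recombinase inverts the cassette and then excises one site of each pair, locking it in the sense orientation, so expression occurs only in Cre-positive neurons. The plasmid name indicates that App and mCherry are joined by a T2A self-cleaving peptide, which would yield the two as separate proteins from one transcript; the T2A itself is not annotated, though an unannotated gap lies between the two coding sequences. A WPRE and the human growth hormone polyadenylation signal follow to enhance transcript stability and processing.

The App reading frame carries the NL-G-F combination of three familial Alzheimer's disease mutations, which cause overproduction of Aβ. The catalogue lists the insert species as human and synthetic, whereas the annotation's best match is mouse App. The whole insert was made by gene synthesis. The depositor comments link the construct to a study of amyloid-driven dysfunction in cholinergic medial septal neurons of aging mice.
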