Addgene plasmid #242649: pAAV-hsyn-DIO-AppNL-G-F-T2A-mCherry
Purpose: Floxed (DIO) AAV transgene designed to be packaged in AAV and to express the amyloid precursor protein (App) with familial mutations AppNL-G-F in a Cre-recombinase-dependent manner.
Depositing lab: William Wisden. Depositing organization: Imperial College London.
Backbone
  Vector backbone: pUC
  Backbone size w/o insert (bp): 2900
  Total vector size (bp): 7850
  Vector type: Mammalian Expression, Mouse Targeting, AAV, Cre/Lox
Growth in bacteria
  Bacterial resistance: Ampicillin, 100 μg/mL
  Growth temperature: 37°C
  Growth strain: NEB Stable
  Copy number: Unknown
Gene/Insert
  Gene/Insert name: Floxed (DOI) AAV transgene expressing an amyloid precursor protein with familial mutations and an mCherry tag
  Species: H. sapiens (human), Synthetic
  Insert size (bp): 5200
  Mutation: The amyloid precursor reading frame contains a combination of familial Alzheimer's Disease mutations. AppNL-G-F allele includes three human mutations causing overproduction of Aβ.
  Promoter: human synapsin
  Cloning method: Other
  Sequencing primers: 5′ gactcagcgctgcctcagtc
Resource information
  A portion of this plasmid was derived from a plasmid made by: The complete insert was made by gene synthesis.
Terms and licenses: Academic/Nonprofit Terms; Industry Terms: Not Available to Industry
Depositor comments: Nollet M, Ba W, Anuncibay Soto B, Lin C, Jovic K, Vyssotski AL, Yustos R, Franks NP, Wisden (W 2025) The selective amyloid-driven failure of cholinergic medial septal neurons in aging mice perturbs REM sleep, cognition and emotion, and broadcasts amyloid to other brain regions. https://doi.org/10.1101/2025.07.09.663930
How to cite: pAAV-hsyn-DIO-AppNL-G-F-T2A-mCherry was a gift from William Wisden (Addgene plasmid # 242649 ; http://n2t.net/addgene:242649 ; RRID:Addgene_242649)
